Addgene plasmid #67465: pDEST47-ARL4C
Purpose: Mammalian expression of hArl4c with stop codon (native expression)
Depositing lab: Richard Kahn. Depositing organization: Emory University. Publication: Tool box: Plasmids for the expression or knockdown of human ARF Family GTPases (ARF/ARL/SAR) and their co-expression in bacteria with N-myristoyltransferases. Kerr SC, Kahn RA. Cell Logist. 2015 Sep 21;5(3):e1090523. doi: 10.1080/21592799.2015.1090523. eCollection 2015 Jul-Sep. PubMed 27057421.
Backbone
  Vector backbone: pcDNA-DEST47
  Backbone manufacturer: Life Technologies
  Vector type: Mammalian Expression
  Selectable markers: Neomycin (select with G418)
Growth in bacteria
  Bacterial resistance: Ampicillin, 100 μg/mL
  Growth temperature: 37°C
  Growth strain: DH5alpha
  Copy number: High Copy
Gene/Insert
  Gene/Insert name: ARL7 (alt name: pRK13s-D47)
  Species: H. sapiens (human)
  Entrez Gene: ARL4C (a.k.a. ARL7, LAK)
  Promoter: CMV
  Cloning method: Gateway Cloning
  Sequencing primers: 5′ CMV-F; 3′ GFP-R
Terms and licenses: Academic/Nonprofit Terms; Industry Terms: Not Available to Industry
Depositor comments: Note that the insert contains its native stop codon and does not produce a fusion protein with GFP.
How to cite: pDEST47-ARL4C was a gift from Richard Kahn (Addgene plasmid # 67465 ; http://n2t.net/addgene:67465 ; RRID:Addgene_67465)
