[The description below was written by a language model from this plasmid's Addgene catalogue record.]
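Description:
pDEST47-ARL4C is a mammalian expression plasmid built on the commercial pcDNA-DEST47 Gateway destination backbone. It is maintained in E. coli as a high-copy plasmid under ampicillin selection. It also carries a neomycin resistance marker, so transfected mammalian cells can be selected with G418, for example to derive stable lines. The record does not include a feature table, so origins of replication, polyadenylation signals and other backbone details are not itemised here.

The insert is the human ARL4C open reading frame (also known as ARL7 or LAK). ARL4C is a member of the ARF-like branch of the ARF family of small regulatory GTPases. The insert was introduced by Gateway recombination and sits downstream of the CMV promoter, which drives strong constitutive transcription in most mammalian cell types. The DEST47 backbone is designed to append a C-terminal GFP to inserts cloned in frame, which is why a GFP reverse primer is listed for sequencing. In this construct, however, the insert keeps its native stop codon, so translation terminates before the GFP coding region. The product is therefore untagged, native ARL4C rather than a GFP fusion.

The plasmid belongs to a toolbox of constructs for expressing or knocking down human ARF, ARL and SAR family GTPases. It is suited to transient or stable overexpression of ARL4C where a C-terminal tag might interfere with the protein's localisation, membrane association or effector interactions. It can also serve as an untagged comparator alongside tagged versions.
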