>Addgene plasmid #67465 | pDEST47-ARL4C | addgene partial sequence | sequence record 118192 | GFPfusionREV 5'-CTCCACTGACAGAAAATTTG-3'
AATTGGGACAACTCCAGTGAAAAGTTCTTCTCCTTTGCTAGCCATTCTAGATCGAACCACTTTGTACAAG
AAAGCTGGGTCCTATTACCGCTTCTTCTTCTGCTTGAGGGACTTCCTGCGTTTCAGGATCATCTCATAGA
GCTTGTCCATGCCCTCGGTGAGGCCCTCGCCGATGATGGCGCACGCCGGCTGGACGTGATAGGTGGTGGC
CGGGATAAGCTCGTGCAGCGCCAGCTGCTTCTCAATCTCTGCCACCGGCAGCGACTTGGGCAGGTCCTGC
TTGTTGGCGATGACCAGCAGCGGCGTGCCCTGGTTCTCGGCGAACTTGGTCACCTTGTGCAGCTCCGTCT
TGGCCTCCTCCAGCCGGTCCACGTCCACCGAGTCCACCACGTAGATGATGCCGTCCGTGCAGCGGCTGTA
GGACTTCCACAGCGGCCGCAGCTTCTCCTGGCCGCCCACGTCCCAGAAGTGGCAGCTGATGCCCTTGGCC
GTGCCGTTGCTCAGCTTGATCTTCTCGGTGTTGAAGCCGATGGTGGGCACCGTGTTCACGAACTCGTTGA
ACTTGAGCCGGTAGAGCACCGTGGTCTTGCCGGCCGAGTCCAAGCCCAACATGACGATATGCAGGGACTG
GAAGGCCGAGATGTTAGAGGAGATGTTGCCCATGGTTCTATCTCCTTCTAAGCCTGCTTTTTTGTACAAA
CTTGTTTGATCAAGCTTAACTAGCCAGCTTGGGTCTCCCTATAGTGAGTCGTATTAATTTCGATAAGCCA
GTAAGCAGTGGGTTCTCTAGTTAGCCAGAGAGCTCTGCTTATATAGACCTCCCACCGTACACGCCTACCG
CCCATTTGCGTCAATGGGGCGGA
